>Addgene plasmid #216971 | pET26b(modified)-S-Lg | addgene full sequence | sequence record 445072 | Addgene NGS Result
TTGGCGAATGGG
[124 nt withheld, positions 13-136]
C
[91 nt withheld, positions 138-228]
A
[49 nt withheld, positions 230-278]
CCTTTGACGTTGGAGTCCACGTTCTTT
[37 nt withheld, positions 306-342]
ACCCTATCTCGGTCTATTCTTTTGATTTATAAGGGATTTTGCCGATTTCGGCCTATTGGTTAAAAAATGA
GCTGATTTAACAAAAATTTAACGCGAATTTTAACAAAATATTAACGCTTACAATTTAGGTGGCACTTTTC
GGGGAAATGTGCGCGGAACCCCTATTTGTTTATTTTTCTAAATACATTCAAATATGTATCCGCTCATGAA
TTAATTCTTATTTGCCGACTACCTTGGTGATCTCGCCTTTCACGTAGTGGACAAATTCTTCCAACTGATC
TGCGCGCGAGGCCAAGCGATCTTCTTCTTGTCCAAGATAAGCCTGTCTAGCTTCAAGTATGACGGGCTGA
TACTGGGCCGGCAGGCGCTCCATTGCCCAGTCGGCAGCGACATCCTTCGGCGCGATTTTGCCGGTTACTG
CGCTGTACCAAATGCGGGACAACGTAAGCACTACATTTCGCTCATCGCCAGCCCAGTCGGGCGGCGAGTT
CCATAGCGTTAAGGTTTCATTTAGCGCCTCAAATAGATCCTGTTCAGGAACCGGATCAAAGAGTTCCTCC
GCCGCTGGACCTACCAAGGCAACGCTATGTTCTCTTGCTTTTGTCAGCAAGATAGCCAGATCAATGTCGA
TCGTGGCTGGCTCGAAGATACCTGCAAGAATGTCATTGCGCTGCCATTCTCCAAATTGCAGTTCGCGCTT
AGCTGGATAACGCCACGGAATGATGTCGTCGTGCACAACAATGGTGACTTCTACAGCGCGGAGAATCTCG
CTCTCTCCAGGGGAAGCCGAAGTTTCCAAAAGGTCGTTGATCAAAGCTCGCCGCGTTGTTTCATCAAGCC
TTACGGTCACCGTAACCAGCAAATCAATATCACTGTGTGGCTTCAGGCCGCCATCCACTGCGGAGCCGTA
CAAATGTACGGCCAGCAACGTCGGTTCGAGATGGCGCTCGATGACGCCAACTACCTCTGATAGTTGAGTC
GATACTTCGGCGATCACCGCTTCCCTCATAACACCCCTTGTATTACTGTTTATGTAAGCAGACAGTTTTA
TTGTTCATGACCAAAATCCCTTAACGTGAGTTTTCGTTCCACTGAGCGTCAGACCCCGTAGAAAAGATCA
AAGGATCTTCGATCAAAGGATCTTCTTGAGATCCTTTTTTTCTGCGCGTAATCTTTTGCCCTGTAAACGA
AAAAACCACCTGGGGAGGTGGTTTGATCGAAGGTTAAGCAGTTCCCCAACTGACTTAACCTTCGAAAAAA
CCACCTGGGGAGGTGGTTTGATCGAAGGTTAAGTCAGTTGGGGAACTGCTTAACCGTGGTAACTGGCTTT
CGCAGAGCACAGCAACCAAATCTGTCCTTCCAGTGTAGCCGGACTTTGGCGCACACTTCAAGAGCAACCG
CGTGTTTAGCTAAACAAATCCTCTGCGAACTCCCAGTTACCAATGGCTGCTGCCAGTGGCGTTTTACCGT
GCTTTTCCGGGTTGGACTCAAGTGAACAGTTACCGGATAAGGCGCAGCAGTCGGGCTGAACGGGGAGTTC
TTGCTTACAGCCCAGCTTGGAGCGAACGACCTACACCGAGCCGAGATACCAGTGTGTGAGCTATGAGAAA
GCGCCACACTTCCCGTAAGGGAGAAAGGCGGAACAGGTATCCGGTAAACGGCAGGGTCGGAACAGGAGAG
CGCAAGAGGGAGCGACCCGCCGGAAACGGTGGGGATCTTTAAGTCCTGTCGGGTTTCGCCCGTACTGTCA
GATTCATGGTTGAGCCTCACGGCTCCCACAGATGCACCGGAAAAGCGTCTGTTTATGTGAACTCTGGCAG
GAGGGCGGAGCCTATGGAAAAACGCCACCGGCGCGGCCCTGCTGTTTTGCCTCACATGTTAGTCCCCTGC
TTATCCACGGAATCTGTGGGTAACTTTGTATGTGTCCGCAGCGCAACGCCAGCAACGCGGCCTTTTTACG
GTTCCTGGCCTTTTGCTGGCCTTTTGCTCACATGTTCTTTCCTGCGTTATCCCCTGATTCTGTGGATAAC
CGTATTACCGCCTTTGAGTGAGCTGATACCGCTCGCCGCAGCCGAACGACCGAGCGCAGCGAGTCAGTGA
GCGAGGAAGCGGAAGAGCGCCTGATGCGGTATTTTCTCCTTACGCATCTGTGCGGTATTTCACACCGCAA
TGGTGCACTCTCAGTACAATCTGCTCTGATGCCGCATAGTTAAGCCAGTATACACTCCGCTATCGCTACG
TGACTGGGTCATGGCTGCGCCCCGACACCCGCCAACACCCGCTGACGCGCCCTGACGGGCTTGTCTGCTC
CCGGCATCCGCTTACAGACAAGCTGTGACCGTCTCCGGGAGCTGCATGTGTCAGAGGTTTTCACCGTCAT
CACCGAAACGCGCGAGGCAGCTGCGGTAAAGCTCATCAGCGTGGTCGTGAAGCGATTCACAGATGTCTGC
CTGTTCATCCGCGTCCAGCTCGTTGAGTTTCTCCAGAAGCGTTAATGTCTGGCTTCTGATAAAGCGGGCC
ATGTTAAGGGCGGTTTTTTCCTGTTTGGTCACTGATGCCTCCGTGTAAGGGGGATTTCTGTTCATGGGGG
TAATGATACCGATGAAACGAGAGAGGATGCTCACGATACGGGTTACTGATGATGAACATGCCCGGTTACT
GGAACGTTGTGAGGGTAAACAACTGGCGGTATGGATGCGGCGGGACCAGAGAAAAATCACTCAGGGTCAA
TGCCAGCGCTTCGTTAATACAGATGTAGGTGTTCCACAGGGTAGCCAGCAGCATCCTGCGATGCAGATCC
GGAACATAATGGTGCAGGGCGCTGACTTCCGCGTTTCCAGACTTTACGAAACACGGAAACCGAAGACCAT
TCATGTTGTTGCTCAGGTCGCAGACGTTTTGCAGCAGCAGTCGCTTCACGTTCGCTCGCGTATCGGTGAT
TCATTCTGCTAACCAGTAAGGCAACCCCGCCAGCCTAGCCGGGTCCTCAACGACAGGAGCACGATCATGC
GCACCCGTGGGGCCGCCATGCCGGCGATAATGGCCTGCTTCTCGCCGAAACGTTTGGTGGCGGGACCAGT
GACGAAGGCTTGAGCGAGGGCGTGCAAGATTCCGAATACCGCAAGCGACAGGCCGATCATCGTCGCGCTC
CAGCGAAAGCGGTCCTCGCCGAAAATGACCCAGAGCGCTGCCGGCACCTGTCCTACGAGTTGCATGATAA
AGAAGACAGTCATAAGTGCGGCGACGATAGTCATGCCCCGCGCCCACCGGAAGGAGCTGACTGGGTTGAA
GGCTCTCAAGGGCATCGGTCGAGATCCCGGTGCCTAATGAGTGAGCTAACTTACATTAATTGCGTTGCGC
TCACTGCCCGCTTTCCAGTCGGGAAACCTGTCGTGCCAGCTGCATTAATGAATCGGCCAACGCGCGGGGA
GAGGCGGTTTGCGTATTGGGCGCCAGGGTGGTTTTTCTTTTCACCAGTGAGACGGGCAACAGCTGATTGC
CCTTCACCGCCTGGCCCTGAGAGAGTTGCAGCAAGCGGTCCACGCTGGTTTGCCCCAGCAGGCGAAAATC
CTGTTTGATGGTGGTTAACGGCGGGATATAACATGAGCTGTCTTCGGTATCGTCGTATCCCACTACCGAG
ATATCCGCACCAACGCGCAGCCCGGACTCGGTAATGGCGCGCATTGCGCCCAGCGCCATCTGATCGTTGG
CAACCAGCATCGCAGTGGGAACGATGCCCTCATTCAGCATTTGCATGGTTTGTTGAAAACCGGACATGGC
ACTCCAGTCGCCTTCCCGTTCCGCTATCGGCTGAATTTGATTGCGAGTGAGATATTTATGCCAGCCAGCC
AGACGCAGACGCGCCGAGACAGAACTTAATGGGCCCGCTAACAGCGCGATTTGCTGGTGACCCAATGCGA
CCAGATGCTCCACGCCCAGTCGCGTACCGTCTTCATGGGAGAAAATAATACTGTTGATGGGTGTCTGGTC
AGAGACATCAAGAAATAACGCCGGAACATTAGTGCAGGCAGCTTCCACAGCAATGGCATCCTGGTCATCC
AGCGGATAGTTAATGATCAGCCCACTGACGCGTTGCGCGAGAAGATTGTGCACCGCCGCTTTACAGGCTT
CGACGCCGCTTCGTTCTACCATCGACACCACCACGCTGGCACCCAGTTGATCGGCGCGAGATTTAATCGC
CGCGACAATTTGCGACGGCGCGTGCAGGGCCAGACTGGAGGTGGCAACGCCAATCAGCAACGACTGTTTG
CCCGCCAGTTGTTGTGCCACGCGGTTGGGAATGTAATTCAGCTCCGCCATCGCCGCTTCCACTTTTTCCC
GCGTTTTCGCAGAAACGTGGCTGGCCTGGTTCACCACGCGGGAAACGGTCTGATAAGAGACACCGGCATA
CTCTGCGACATCGTATAACGTTACTGGTTTCACATTCACCACCCTGAATTGACTCTCTTCCGGGCGCTAT
CATGCCATACCGCGAAAGGTTTTGCGCCATTCGATGGTGTCCGGGATCTCGACGCTCTCCCTTATGCGAC
TCCTGCATTAGGAAGCAGCCCAGTAGTAGGTTGAGGCCGTTGAGCACCGCCGCCGCAAGGAATGGTGCAT
GCAAGGAGATGGCGCCCAACAGTCCCCCGGCCACGGGGCCTGCCACCATACCCACGCCGAAACAAGCGCT
CATGAGCCCGAAGTGGCGAGCCCGATCTTCCCCATCGGTGATGTCGGCGATATAGGCGCCAGCAACCGCA
CCTGTGGCGCCGGTGATGCCGGCCACGATGCGTCCGGCGTAGAGGATCGAGATCTCGATCCCGCGAAATT
AATACGACTCACTATAGGGGAATTGTGAGCGGATAACAATTCCCCTCTAGAAATAATTTTGTTTAACTTT
AAGAAGGAGATATACATATGTCTCTTAAACAATCCATGGAGAATAAAGATATTGCTCTTATTGATATTTT
AGATGTCATTTTAGATAAAGGAGTCGCCATTAAAGGAGACTTAATCATTTCCATAGCTGGCGTCGATTTA
GTGTATTTGGATTTGCGGGTGCTTATTTCTTCGGTTGAAACGCTTGTGCAAGCAAAAGAAGGAAATCACA
AACCAATCACTTCTGAACAATTTGATAAACAAAAGGAGGAATTAATGGATGCAACCGGTCAGCCAAGCAA
ATGGACGAATCCACTTGGATCCGTTTCTCAAGGCAGTTCAGGTGGTGGCGGGAGCGGAGGTGGAGGCTCG
AGCGGTGTCTTCACACTCGAAGATTTCGTTGGGGACTGGGAACAGACAGCCGCCTACAACCTGGACCAAG
TCCTTGAACAGGGAGGTGTGTCCAGTTTGCTGCAGAATCTCGCCGTGTCCGTAACTCCGATCCAAAGGAT
TGTCCGGAGCGGTGAAAATGCCCTGAAGATCGACATCCATGTCATCATCCCGTATGAAGGTCTGAGCGCC
GACCAAATGGCCCAGATCGAAGAGGTGTTTAAGGTGGTGTACCCTGTGGATGATCATCACTTTAAGGTGA
TCCTGCCCTATGGCACACTGGTAATCGACGGGGTTACGCCGAACATGCTGAACTATTTCGGACGGCCGTA
TGAAGGCATCGCCGTGTTCGACGGCAAAAAGATCACTGTAACAGGGACCCTGTGGAACGGCAACAAAATT
ATCGACGAGCGCCTGATCACCCCCGACGGCTCCATGCTGTTCCGAGTAACCATCAACGATTATAAAGATG
ATGATGATAAAAGCTGAGGCTGTTTTGGCGGATGAGAGAAGATTGAGATCCGGCTGCTAACAAAGCCCGA
AAGGAAGCTGAGTTGGCTGCTGCCACCGCTGAGCAATAACTAGCATAACCCCTTGGGGCCTCTAAACGGG
TCTTGAGGGGTTTTTTGCTGAAAGGAGGAACTATATCCGGA
Features (pLannotate 1.2.2; 21 found; start..end, strand, type, name):
     13..441     +  rep_origin     f1 ori (sequence partly withheld): f1 bacteriophage origin of replication; arrow indicates direction of (+) strand synthesis
    494..551     +  promoter       AmpR promoter (fragment): bla
    560..1351    -  CDS            SmR: aminoglycoside adenylyltransferase (Murphy, 1985); aadA; confers resistance to spectinomycin and streptomycin
   1473..1570    +  rep_origin     CloDF13 ori (fragment): Plasmids containing the CloDF13 (CDF) origin of replication can be propagated in E. coli cells that contain additional plasmids with compatible origins.
   1595..2276    +  rep_origin     CloDF13 ori (fragment): Plasmids containing the CloDF13 (CDF) origin of replication can be propagated in E. coli cells that contain additional plasmids with compatible origins.
   2324..2457    +  rep_origin     RSF ori (fragment): Plasmids containing the RSF 1030 origin of replication can be propagated in E. coli cells that contain additional plasmids with compatible origins.
   2462..2601    -  misc_feature   bom: basis of mobility region from pBR322
   2703..2894    -  CDS            rop: Rop protein, which maintains plasmids at low copy number; rop
   2911..3291    +  CDS            YPB1_ECOLX: Protein predicted: Swiss-Prot protein existence level 4. From Escherichia coli.
   3363..3654    -  CDS            TcR (fragment): tetracycline efflux protein; tet; confers resistance to tetracycline
   3669..3690    -  protein_bind   CAP binding site: CAP binding activates transcription in the presence of cAMP. E. coli catabolite activator protein
   3703..4785    -  CDS            lacI: lac repressor; lacI; The lac repressor binds to the lac operator to inhibit transcription in E. coli. This inhibition can be relieved by adding lactose or isopropyl-β-D-thiogalactopyranoside (IPTG).
   4786..4863    -  promoter       lacI promoter: lacI
   4871..5150    -  CDS            TcR (fragment): tetracycline efflux protein; tet; confers resistance to tetracycline
   5172..5190    +  promoter       T7 promoter: promoter for bacteriophage T7 RNA polymerase
   5191..5215    +  protein_bind   lac operator: The lac repressor binds to the lac operator to inhibit transcription in E. coli. This inhibition can be relieved by adding lactose or isopropyl-β-D-thiogalactopyranoside (IPTG). lac repressor encoded by lacI
   5230..5252    +  RBS            RBS: efficient ribosome binding site from bacteriophage T7 gene 10 (Olins and Rangwala, 1989)
   5260..5544    +  CDS            gvpS: GVPS_BACME - Protein inferred from homology: Swiss-Prot protein existence level 3. Gas vesicles are small, hollow, gas filled protein structures that are found in several microbial planktonic microorganisms. They allow the positioning of the organism at the favorable depth for growth (By similarity). From Bacillus megaterium.
   5599..6070    +  CDS            Nluc (fragment): NanoLuc® luciferase human codon-optimized
   6135..6184    +  CDS            SET1 (fragment): solubility-enhancement tag derived from T7 phage gene 10B
   6192..6239    +  terminator     T7 terminator: transcription terminator for bacteriophage T7 RNA polymerase
