[The description below was written by a language model from this plasmid's Addgene catalogue record and pLannotate feature annotations shown in this document.]
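Description:
pET26b(modified)-S-Lg is a bacterial expression plasmid of about 6.3 kb, built on a modified pET26b backbone and used to produce a gas vesicle protein fused to one half of a split luciferase in E. coli. The modifications are visible in the annotated sequence. The selectable marker is aadA (SmR), which confers spectinomycin/streptomycin resistance and matches the catalogued spectinomycin selection. Replication appears to depend on a CloDF13 (CDF) origin, annotated in two fragments, with a short RSF-type origin fragment beside it. CDF origins are compatible with other common origins, so the plasmid can coexist with a second plasmid in the same cell. The pBR322-derived bom and rop elements, an f1 origin and remnant tetracycline-resistance fragments are also present, and the record lists the plasmid as low copy.

The expression cassette follows the standard pET layout: a T7 promoter followed by a lac operator, the T7 gene 10 ribosome binding site and a T7 terminator, with lacI carried on the plasmid. Expression therefore requires a host that supplies T7 RNA polymerase and can be induced with IPTG. The open reading frame encodes GvpS from Priestia (Bacillus) megaterium, joined through a linker to the Large BiT fragment of split NanoLuc, which is annotated as a partial Nluc CDS. The catalogue also describes a C-terminal FLAG tag, but this is not separately annotated. A short downstream match to a T7 gene 10B-derived solubility tag is probably only a partial sequence hit.

Large BiT regains luciferase activity only when it is brought together with its complementary small fragment. Consistent with the associated study of gas vesicle assembly, the construct is suited to luminescence complementation assays that test pairwise interactions between GvpS and other gas vesicle proteins.
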