Addgene plasmid #216971: pET26b(modified)-S-Lg
Purpose: Expression of GvpS-Linker-Large BiT
Depositing lab: George Lu. Depositing organization: Rice University. Publication: Elucidating the assembly of gas vesicles by systematic protein-protein interaction analysis. Iburg M, Anderson AP, Wong VT, Anton ED, He A, Lu GJ. EMBO J. 2024 Oct;43(19):4156-4172. doi: 10.1038/s44318-024-00178-2. Epub 2024 Sep 3. PubMed 39227754.
Backbone
  Vector backbone: pET26b
  Vector type: Bacterial Expression
Growth in bacteria
  Bacterial resistance: Spectinomycin, 50 μg/mL
  Growth temperature: 30°C
  Growth strain: DH5alpha
  Copy number: Low Copy
Gene/Insert
  Gene/Insert name: GvpS-Linker-Large BiT
  Species: Synthetic; Priestia megaterium
  Tag / fusion protein: Split Nanoluciferase LargeBiT-FLAG (C terminal on insert)
  Cloning method: Gibson Cloning
Terms and licenses: Academic/Nonprofit Terms; Industry Terms: Not Available to Industry
Depositor comments: Please visit https://www.biorxiv.org/content/10.1101/2023.07.23.550228v1 for bioRxiv preprint.
How to cite: pET26b(modified)-S-Lg was a gift from George Lu (Addgene plasmid # 216971 ; http://n2t.net/addgene:216971 ; RRID:Addgene_216971)
